>Addgene plasmid #156752 | pD649-HAsp-HAPLN2-Fc(DAPA)-AviTag-6xHis | depositor full sequence | sequence record 302613 | Full Sequence
TTTCAATATTATTGAAGCATTTATCAGGGTTATTGTCTCATGAGCGGATACATATTTGAATGTATTTAGA
AAAATAAACAAATAGGGGTCAGTGTTACAACCAATTAACCAATTCTGAACATTATCGCGAGCCCATTTAT
ACCTGAATATGGCTCATAACACCCCTTGCTCATGACCAAAATCCCTTAACGTGAGTTACGCGCGCGTCGT
TCCACTGAGCGTCAGACCCCGTAGAAAAGATCAAAGGATCTTCTTGAGATCCTTTTTTTCTGCGCGTAAT
CTGCTGCTTGCAAACAAAAAAACCACCGCTACCAGCGGTGGTTTGTTTGCCGGATCAAGAGCTACCAACT
CTTTTTCCGAAGGTAACTGGCTTCAGCAGAGCGCAGATACCAAATACTGTTCTTCTAGTGTAGCCGTAGT
TAGCCCACCACTTCAAGAACTCTGTAGCACCGCCTACATACCTCGCTCTGCTAATCCTGTTACCAGTGGC
TGCTGCCAGTGGCGATAAGTCGTGTCTTACCGGGTTGGACTCAAGACGATAGTTACCGGATAAGGCGCAG
CGGTCGGGCTGAACGGGGGGTTCGTGCACACAGCCCAGCTTGGAGCGAACGACCTACACCGAACTGAGAT
ACCTACAGCGTGAGCTATGAGAAAGCGCCACGCTTCCCGAAGGGAGAAAGGCGGACAGGTATCCGGTAAG
CGGCAGGGTCGGAACAGGAGAGCGCACGAGGGAGCTTCCAGGGGGAAACGCCTGGTATCTTTATAGTCCT
GTCGGGTTTCGCCACCTCTGACTTGAGCGTCGATTTTTGTGATGCTCGTCAGGGGGGCGGAGCCTATGGA
AAAACGCCAGCAACGCGGCCTTTTTACGGTTCCTGGCCTTTTGCTGGCCTTTTGCTCACATGTTCTTTCC
TGCGTTATCCCCTGATTCTGTGGATAACCGTATTACCGCCTTTGAGTGAGCTGATACCGCTCGCCGCAGC
CGAACGACCGAGCGCAGCGAGTCAGTGAGCGAGGAAGCGGAAGGCGAGAGTAGGGAACTGCCAGGCATCA
AACTAAGCAGAAGGCCCCTGACGGATGGCCTTTTTGCGTTTCTACAAACTCTTTCTGTGTTGTAAAACGA
CGGCCAGTCTTAAGCTCGGGCCCCCTGGGCGGTTCTGATAACGAGTAATCGTTAATCCGCAAATAACGTA
AAAACCCGCTTCGGCGGGTTTTTTTATGGGGGGAGTTTAGGGAAAGAGCATTTGTCAGAATATTTAAGGG
CGCCTGTCACTTTGCTTGATATATGAGAATTATTTAACCTTATAAATGAGAAAAAAGCAACGCACTTTAA
ATAAGATACGTTGCTTTTTCGATTGATGAACACCTATAATTAAACTATTCATCTATTATTTATGATTTTT
TGTATATACAATATTTCTAGTTTGTTAAAGAGAATTAAGAAAATAAATCTCGAAAATAATAAAGGGAAAA
TCAGTTTTTGATATCAAAATTATACATGTCAACGATAATACAAAATATAATACAAACTATAAGATGTTAT
CAGTATTTATTATCATTTAGAATAAATTTTGTGTCGCCCTTAATTGTGAGCGGATAACAATTACGAGCTT
CATGCACAGTGGCGTTGACTCAATATTGGCCATTAGCCATATTATTCATTGGTTATATAGCATAAATCAA
TATTGGCTATTGGCCATTGCATACGTTGTATCTATATCATAATATGTACATTTATATTGGCTCATGTCCA
ATATGACCGCCATGTTGGCATTGATTATTGACTAGTTATTAATAGTAATCAATTACGGGGTCATTAGTTC
ATAGCCCATATATGGAGTTCCGCGTTACATAACTTACGGTAAATGGCCCGCCTGGCTGACCGCCCAACGA
CCCCCGCCCATTGACGTCAATAATGACGTATGTTCCCATAGTAACGCCAATAGGGACTTTCCATTGACGT
CAATGGGTGGAGTATTTACGGTAAACTGCCCACTTGGCAGTACATCAAGTGTATCATATGCCAAGTACGC
CCCCTATTGACGTCAATGACGGTAAATGGCCCGCCTGGCATTATGCCCAGTACATGACCTTATGGGACTT
TCCTACTTGGCAGTACATCTACGTATTAGTCATCGCTATTACCATGGTGATGCGGTTTTGGCAGTACATC
AATGGGCGTGGATAGCGGTTTGACTCACGGGGATTTCCAAGTCTCCACCCCATTGACGTCAATGGGAGTT
TGTTTTGGCACCAAAATCAACGGGACTTTCCAAAATGTCGTAACAACTCCGCCCCATTGACGCAAATGGG
CGGTAGGCGTGTACGGTGGGAGGTCTATATAAGCAGAGCTCGTTTAGTGAACCGTCAGATCGCCTGGAGA
CGCCATCCACGCTGTTTTGACCTCCATAGAAGACACCGGGACCGATCCAGCCTCCGCGGCCGGGAACGGT
GCATTGGAACGCGGATTCCCCGTGCCAAGAGTGACGTAAGTACCGCCTATAGAGTCTATAGGCCCACCCC
CTTGGCTTCGTTAGAACGCGGCTACAATTAATACATAACCTTATGTATCATACACATACGATTTAGGTGA
CACTATAGAATAACATCCACTTTGCCTTTCTCTCCACAGGTGTCCACTCCCAGGTCCAACTGCACCTCGG
TTCTATCGAAAACGCGCCTGCTAGCGCCACCATGAAGACCATCATTGCCCTGAGCTACATCTTCTGCCTG
GTGTTCGCTGCGGCCGCCGATCCTGCTTCTCATCCTGGACCTCATTACCTGCTGCCTCCAATCCACGAAG
TGATCCACTCTCACAGAGGCGCCACAGCCACACTGCCTTGTGTTCTGGGAACCACACCTCCTAGCTACAA
AGTGCGGTGGTCCAAGGTGGAACCCGGCGAGCTGAGAGAGACACTGATCCTGATCACCAACGGCCTGCAC
GCCAGAGGATATGGACCTCTCGGAGGCAGAGCCAGAATGAGAAGAGGCCATAGACTGGACGCCAGCCTGG
TTATTGCCGGCGTCAGACTGGAAGATGAGGGCAGATACAGATGCGAGCTGATCAACGGCATCGAGGACGA
GTCTGTGGCCCTGACACTGTCTCTGGAAGGCGTGGTGTTTCCCTATCAGCCCAGCAGAGGCAGATACCAG
TTCAACTACTACGAGGCCAAACAGGCCTGCGAGGAACAGGATGGCAGACTGGCCACATACAGCCAGCTGT
ATCAGGCCTGGACCGAAGGCCTGGATTGGTGTAATGCTGGATGGCTGCTGGAAGGCAGCGTGCGGTATCC
TGTTCTGACAGCTAGAGCCCCTTGTGGCGGAAGAGGCAGACCTGGCATCAGAAGCTACGGCCCCAGAGAT
CGGATGAGAGACAGATACGACGCCTTCTGCTTCACATCTGCCCTGGCCGGACAGGTGTTCTTTGTGCCTG
GTAGACTGACACTGAGCGAAGCCCATGCCGCTTGTCGTAGAAGAGGCGCTGTGGTGGCTAAAGTGGGACA
TCTGTACGCCGCCTGGAAGTTCTCTGGACTGGATCAATGTGATGGCGGCTGGCTGGCCGATGGATCTGTG
CGGTTTCCTATCACAACCCCTAGACCTAGATGCGGCGGACTGCCTGATCCAGGCGTGCGGTCTTTTGGCT
TTCCTAGACCTCAGCAGGCCGCCTACGGCACATACTGCTATGCCGAGAATGGCGCGCCGGGCGGCGACAA
GACCCACACCTGCCCCCCCTGCCCAGCTCCAGAACTGCTGGGAGGGCCTTCCGTGTTCCTGTTCCCCCCC
AAGCCCAAGGACACCCTGATGATCAGCAGGACCCCCGAGGTGACCTGCGTGGTGGTGGCCGTGTCCCACG
AGGACCCAGAGGTGAAGTTCAACTGGTACGTGGACGGCGTGGAGGTGCACAACGCCAAGACCAAGCCCAG
AGAGGAGCAGTACAACAGCACCTACAGGGTGGTGTCCGTGCTGACCGTGCTGCACCAGGACTGGCTGAAC
GGCAAAGAATACAAGTGCAAAGTCTCCAACAAGGCCCTGGCTGCCCCAATCGAAAAGACAATCAGCAAGG
CCAAGGGCCAGCCACGGGAGCCCCAGGTGTACACCCTGCCCCCCAGCCGGGAGGAGATGACCAAGAACCA
GGTGTCCCTGACCTGTCTGGTGAAGGGCTTCTACCCCAGCGATATCGCCGTGGAGTGGGAGAGCAACGGC
CAGCCCGAGAACAACTACAAGACCACCCCCCCAGTGCTGGACAGCGACGGCAGCTTCTTCCTGTACAGCA
AGCTGACCGTGGACAAGTCCAGGTGGCAGCAGGGCAACGTGTTCAGCTGCAGCGTGATGCACGAGGCCCT
GCACAACCACTACACCCAGAAGTCCCTGAGCCTGAGCCCCGGCGGCAGCGGTCTTAATGATATTTTCGAG
GCTCAGAAGATTGAGTGGCATGAACACCACCACCATCACCACTAAGGCCGGCCTGTAGTCACTGGCACAA
CGCGTTACCCGGTAAGCCAATCGGGTATACACGGTCGTCATACTGCAGACAGGGTTCTTCTACTTTGCAA
GATAGTCTTGAGTAGTAAAATAAATAGATAGAGAAAATCAGCCTCGACTGTGCCTTCTAGTTGCCAGCCA
TCTGTTGTTTGCCCCTCCCCCGTGCCTTCCTTGACCCTGGAAGGTGCCACTCCCACTGTCCTTTCCTAAT
AAAATGAGGAAATTGCATCACAACACTCAACCCTATCTCGGTCTATTCTTTTGATTTATAAGGGATTTTG
CCGATTTCGGCCTATTGGTTAAAAAATGAGCTGATTTAACAAAAATTTAACGCGAATTAATTCTGTGGAA
TGTGTGTCAGTTAGGGTGTGGAAAGTCCCCAGGCTCCCCAGCAGGCAGAAGTATGCAAAGCATGCATCTC
AATTAGTCAGCAACCAGGTGTGGAAAGTCCCCAGGCTCCCCAGCAGGCAGAAGTATGCAAAGCATGCATC
TCAATTAGTCAGCAACCATAGTCCCGCCCCTAACTCCGCCCATCCCGCCCCTAACTCCGCCCAGTTCCGC
CCATTCTCCGCCCCATGGCTGACTAATTTTTTTTATTTATGCAGAGGCCGAGGCCGCCTCTGCCTCTGAG
CTATTCCAGAAGTAGTGAGGAGGCTTTTTTGGAGGCCTAGGCTTTTGCAAAAAGCTCCCGGGAGCTTGTA
TATCCATTTTCGGATCTGATCAGCACGTGTTGACAATTAATCATCGGCATAGTATATCGGCATAGTATAA
TACGACAAGGTGAGGAACTAAACCATGACCGAGTACAAGCCCACGGTGCGCCTCGCCACCCGCGACGACG
TCCCCAGGGCCGTACGCACCCTCGCCGCCGCGTTCGCCGACTACCCCGCCACGCGCCACACCGTCGATCC
GGACCGCCACATCGAGCGGGTCACCGAGCTGCAAGAACTCTTCCTCACGCGCGTCGGGCTCGACATCGGC
AAGGTGTGGGTCGCGGACGACGGCGCCGCGGTGGCGGTCTGGACCACGCCGGAGAGCGTCGAAGCGGGGG
CGGTGTTCGCCGAGATCGGCCCGCGCATGGCCGAGTTGAGCGGTTCCCGGCTGGCCGCGCAGCAACAGAT
GGAAGGCCTCCTGGCGCCGCACCGGCCCAAGGAGCCCGCGTGGTTCCTGGCCACCGTCGGCGTCTCGCCC
GACCACCAGGGCAAGGGTCTGGGCAGCGCCGTCGTGCTCCCCGGAGTGGAGGCGGCCGAGCGCGCCGGGG
TGCCCGCCTTCCTGGAGACATCCGCGCCCCGCAACCTCCCCTTCTACGAGCGGCTCGGCTTCACCGTCAC
CGCCGACGTCGAGGTGCCCGAAGGACCGCGCACCTGGTGCATGACCCGCAAGCCCGGTGCCTGACACGTG
CTACGAGATTTCGATTCCACCGCCGCCTTCTATGAAAGGTTGGGCTTCGGAATCGTTTTCCGGGACGCCG
GCTGGATGATCCTCCAGCGCGGGGATCTCATGCTGGAGTTCTTCGCCCACCCCAACTTGTTTATTGCAGC
TTATAATGGTTACAAATAAAGCAATAGCATCACAAATTTCACAAATAAAGCATTTTTTTCACTGCATTCT
AGTTGTGGTTTGTCCAAACTCATCAATGTATCTTATCATGTCTGTATACCGTCGACCTCTAGCTAGAGCT
TGGCGTAATCATGGTCATTACCAATGCTTAATCAGTGAGGCACCTATCTCAGCGATCTGTCTATTTCGTT
CATCCATAGTTGCCTGACTCCCCGTCGTGTAGATAACTACGATACGGGAGGGCTTACCATCTGGCCCCAG
CGCTGCGATGATACCGCGAGAACCACGCTCACCGGCTCCGGATTTATCAGCAATAAACCAGCCAGCCGGA
AGGGCCGAGCGCAGAAGTGGTCCTGCAACTTTATCCGCCTCCATCCAGTCTATTAATTGTTGCCGGGAAG
CTAGAGTAAGTAGTTCGCCAGTTAATAGTTTGCGCAACGTTGTTGCCATCGCTACAGGCATCGTGGTGTC
ACGCTCGTCGTTTGGTATGGCTTCATTCAGCTCCGGTTCCCAACGATCAAGGCGAGTTACATGATCCCCC
ATGTTGTGCAAAAAAGCGGTTAGCTCCTTCGGTCCTCCGATCGTTGTCAGAAGTAAGTTGGCCGCAGTGT
TATCACTCATGGTTATGGCAGCACTGCATAATTCTCTTACTGTCATGCCATCCGTAAGATGCTTTTCTGT
GACTGGTGAGTACTCAACCAAGTCATTCTGAGAATAGTGTATGCGGCGACCGAGTTGCTCTTGCCCGGCG
TCAATACGGGATAATACCGCGCCACATAGCAGAACTTTAAAAGTGCTCATCATTGGAAAACGTTCTTCGG
GGCGAAAACTCTCAAGGATCTTACCGCTGTTGAGATCCAGTTCGATGTAACCCACTCGTGCACCCAACTG
ATCTTCAGCATCTTTTACTTTCACCAGCGTTTCTGGGTGAGCAAAAACAGGAAGGCAAAATGCCGCAAAA
AAGGGAATAAGGGCGACACGGAAATGTTGAATACTCATATTCTTCCTT
Features (pLannotate 1.2.2; 21 found; start..end, strand, type, name):
    119..143     -  CDS            KanR (fragment): aminoglycoside phosphotransferase; aph(3')-Ia; confers resistance to kanamycin
    254..842     +  rep_origin     ori: high-copy-number ColE1/pMB1/pBR322/pUC origin of replication
   1067..1084    +  terminator     rrnB T2 terminator (fragment): transcription terminator T2 from the E. coli rrnB gene
   1109..1128    -  CDS            lacZα (fragment): LacZα fragment of β-galactosidase; lacZ fragment
   1584..1600    +  protein_bind   lac operator: The lac repressor binds to the lac operator to inhibit transcription in E. coli. This inhibition can be relieved by adding lactose or isopropyl-β-D-thiogalactopyranoside (IPTG). lac repressor encoded by lacI
   1843..2146    +  enhancer       CMV enhancer: human cytomegalovirus immediate early enhancer
   2147..2350    +  promoter       CMV promoter: human cytomegalovirus (CMV) immediate early promoter
   2486..2529    +  intron         CMV intron (fragment): modified intron A from human cytomegalovirus
   2581..2599    +  promoter       SP6 promoter: promoter for bacteriophage SP6 RNA polymerase
   2603..2640    +  CDS            IgH signal sequence (fragment): signal sequence from the mouse immunoglobulin heavy chain variable region
   2710..3690    +  CDS            HAPLN2: HPLN2_HUMAN - Also known as BRAL1. Experimental evidence at protein level: Swiss-Prot protein existence level 1. Mediates a firm binding of versican V2 to hyaluronic acid. May play a pivotal role in the formation of the hyaluronan-associated matrix in the central nervous system (CNS) which facilitates neuronal conduction and general structural stabilization. Binds to hyaluronic acid (By similarity). From Homo sapiens (Human).
   3706..4383    +  CDS            IGHG1 (fragment): IGHG1_HUMAN - Experimental evidence at protein level: Swiss-Prot protein existence level 1. Constant region of immunoglobulin heavy chains. Immunoglobulins, also known as antibodies, are membrane-bound or secreted glycoproteins produced by B lymphocytes. In the recognition phase of humoral immunity, the membrane-bound immunoglobulins serve as receptors which, upon binding of a specific antigen, trigger the clonal expansion and differentiation of B lymphocytes into immunoglobulins- secreting plasma cells. Secreted immunoglobulins mediate the effector phase of humoral immunity, which results in
   4598..4709    +  polyA_signal   bGH poly(A) signal: bovine growth hormone polyadenylation signal
   4710..4818    +  rep_origin     f1 ori (fragment): f1 bacteriophage origin of replication; arrow indicates direction of (+) strand synthesis
   4832..5161    +  promoter       SV40 promoter: SV40 enhancer and early promoter
   5209..5256    +  promoter       EM7 promoter: synthetic bacterial promoter&nbsp
   5275..5874    +  CDS            PuroR (fragment): puromycin N-acetyltransferase; pac from Streptomyces; confers resistance to puromycin
   5884..6009    +  CDS            ble (fragment): BLE_KLEPN - Experimental evidence at protein level: Swiss-Prot protein existence level 1. Binding protein with a strong affinity to the bleomycin family of antibiotics. Binds to CL990; an antimitotic-antibiotic compound. From Klebsiella pneumoniae.
   6004..6125    +  polyA_signal   SV40 poly(A) signal: SV40 polyadenylation signal
   6178..7038    -  CDS            AmpR: β-lactamase; bla; confers resistance to ampicillin, carbenicillin, and related antibiotics
   7041..89      -  promoter       AmpR promoter (fragment) (across the origin): bla
