[The description below was written by a language model from this plasmid's Addgene catalogue record and pLannotate feature annotations shown in this document.]
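Description:
pD649-HAsp-HAPLN2-Fc(DAPA)-AviTag-6xHis is a mammalian expression plasmid of about 7 kb, built on the pD649 backbone and designed to produce a secreted, Fc-fused form of human HAPLN2 (also called BRAL1), a hyaluronan-binding link protein of the central nervous system matrix. It is maintained in E. coli at high copy from a ColE1/pUC-type origin under ampicillin selection (AmpR). The feature table also shows an SV40 early/EM7 promoter cassette driving a puromycin N-acetyltransferase sequence followed by an SV40 poly(A) signal. This would allow puromycin selection in mammalian cells, although the catalogue entry does not list a mammalian marker. Several short remnants are annotated as well (KanR, lacZα, ble and f1 ori fragments) and appear to be non-functional backbone leftovers.

Expression is driven by the CMV enhancer and immediate-early promoter, followed by a CMV intron A fragment, and terminated by a bGH polyadenylation signal. An SP6 promoter sits just upstream of the coding region and serves as the 5′ sequencing primer site. The open reading frame begins with a signal peptide. The plasmid name calls it "HAsp", while the automated annotation matches a fragment of it to a mouse IgH signal sequence. The HAPLN2 insert follows, cloned between retained NotI and AscI sites, and is fused at its C terminus to a human IgG1 Fc region. The Fc carries the D265A and P329A (DAPA) substitutions, which are generally used to reduce Fc effector interactions. It is followed by an AviTag for site-specific BirA biotinylation and a 6xHis tag for metal-affinity purification; neither tag is individually annotated in the feature table.

The plasmid belongs to a collection of secreted proteins made for a human IgSF cell-surface interactome screen. The depositor cautions that some members of the collection may carry an IS4-like transposase insertion upstream of the CMV promoter, but no such element is annotated in this sequence.
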