Addgene plasmid #156752: pD649-HAsp-HAPLN2-Fc(DAPA)-AviTag-6xHis
Purpose: Mammalian expression of secreted protein fused to Fc(DAPA)-Avi-6xHis.
Depositing lab: Chris Garcia. Depositing organization: Stanford University. Publication: A Human IgSF Cell-Surface Interactome Reveals a Complex Network of Protein-Protein Interactions. Wojtowicz WM, Vielmetter J, Fernandes RA, Siepe DH, Eastman CL, Chisholm GB, Cox S, Klock H, Anderson PW, Rue SM, Miller JJ, Glaser SM, Bragstad ML, Vance J, Lam AW, Lesley SA, Zinn K, Garcia KC. Cell. 2020 Aug 20;182(4):1027-1043.e17. doi: 10.1016/j.cell.2020.07.025. PubMed 32822567.
Backbone
  Vector backbone: pD649
  Backbone size w/o insert (bp): 6106
  Vector type: Mammalian Expression
Growth in bacteria
  Bacterial resistance: Ampicillin, 100 μg/mL
  Growth temperature: 37°C
  Growth strain: DH5alpha
  Copy number: High Copy
Gene/Insert
  Gene/Insert name: HAPLN2 (alt name: HPLN2)
  Species: H. sapiens (human)
  Insert size (bp): 942
  Mutation: Fc region of human IgG contains D265A and P329A mutations (DAPA)
  Entrez Gene: HAPLN2 (a.k.a. BRAL1)
  Promoter: CMV/SP6
  Tag / fusion protein: Fc(DAPA)-AviTag-6xHis (C terminal on backbone)
  Cloning method: Restriction Enzyme; 5′ cloning site GCGGCCGC (not destroyed); 3′ cloning site GGCGCGCC (not destroyed)
  Sequencing primers: 5′ ATTTAGGTGACACTATAG; 3′ CACGTACCAGTTGAACTTCACC
Resource information
  A portion of this plasmid was derived from a plasmid made by: synthesis by ThermoFisher
Terms and licenses: Academic/Nonprofit Terms; Industry Terms: Not Available to Industry
Depositor comments: Some plasmids in this collection may have an IS4-like element ISVsa5 family transposase upstream of the CMV promoter.
How to cite: pD649-HAsp-HAPLN2-Fc(DAPA)-AviTag-6xHis was a gift from Chris Garcia (Addgene plasmid # 156752 ; http://n2t.net/addgene:156752 ; RRID:Addgene_156752)
