>Addgene plasmid #156752 | pD649-HAsp-HAPLN2-Fc(DAPA)-AviTag-6xHis | depositor partial sequence | sequence record 302614 | insert (secreted protein)
GATCCTGCTTCTCATCCTGGACCTCATTACCTGCTGCCTCCAATCCACGAAGTGATCCACTCTCACAGAG
GCGCCACAGCCACACTGCCTTGTGTTCTGGGAACCACACCTCCTAGCTACAAAGTGCGGTGGTCCAAGGT
GGAACCCGGCGAGCTGAGAGAGACACTGATCCTGATCACCAACGGCCTGCACGCCAGAGGATATGGACCT
CTCGGAGGCAGAGCCAGAATGAGAAGAGGCCATAGACTGGACGCCAGCCTGGTTATTGCCGGCGTCAGAC
TGGAAGATGAGGGCAGATACAGATGCGAGCTGATCAACGGCATCGAGGACGAGTCTGTGGCCCTGACACT
GTCTCTGGAAGGCGTGGTGTTTCCCTATCAGCCCAGCAGAGGCAGATACCAGTTCAACTACTACGAGGCC
AAACAGGCCTGCGAGGAACAGGATGGCAGACTGGCCACATACAGCCAGCTGTATCAGGCCTGGACCGAAG
GCCTGGATTGGTGTAATGCTGGATGGCTGCTGGAAGGCAGCGTGCGGTATCCTGTTCTGACAGCTAGAGC
CCCTTGTGGCGGAAGAGGCAGACCTGGCATCAGAAGCTACGGCCCCAGAGATCGGATGAGAGACAGATAC
GACGCCTTCTGCTTCACATCTGCCCTGGCCGGACAGGTGTTCTTTGTGCCTGGTAGACTGACACTGAGCG
AAGCCCATGCCGCTTGTCGTAGAAGAGGCGCTGTGGTGGCTAAAGTGGGACATCTGTACGCCGCCTGGAA
GTTCTCTGGACTGGATCAATGTGATGGCGGCTGGCTGGCCGATGGATCTGTGCGGTTTCCTATCACAACC
CCTAGACCTAGATGCGGCGGACTGCCTGATCCAGGCGTGCGGTCTTTTGGCTTTCCTAGACCTCAGCAGG
CCGCCTACGGCACATACTGCTATGCCGAGAAT
